>Addgene plasmid #152397 | pGBW-m4133154 | depositor full sequence | sequence record 295409 | Full Sequence
CACCATGAAAATTATTCTTTTCTTGGCACTGATAACACTCGCTACTTGTGAGCTTTATCACTACCAAGAG
TGTGTTAGAGGTACAACAGTACTTTTAAAAGAACCTTGCTCTTCTGGAACATACGAGGGCAATTCACCAT
TTCATCCTCTAGCTGATAACAAATTTGCACTGACTTGCTTTAGCACTCAATTTGCTTTTGCTTGTCCTGA
CGGCGTAAAACACGTCTATCAGTTACGTGCCAGATCAGTTTCACCTAAACTGTTCATCAGACAAGAGGAA
GTTCAAGAACTTTACTCTCCAATTTTTCTTATTGTTGCGGCAATAGTGTTTATAACACTTTGCTTCACAC
TCAAAAGAAAGACAGAAGAAAACCTTTACTTTCAGTCGAAAGAAACCGCGGCAGCTAAGTTCGAGAGGCA
GCACATGGACAGTTAAGCTAGCTTGACTGACTGAGATACAGCGTACCTTCAGCTCACAGACATGATAAGA
TACATTGATGAGTTTGGACAAACCACAACTAGAATGCAGTGAAAAAAATGCTTTATTTGTGAAATTTGTG
ATGCTATTGCTTTATTTGTAACCATTATAAGCTGCAATAAACAAGTTAACAACAACAATTGCATTCATTT
TATGTTTCAGGTTCAGGGGGAGGTGTGGGAGGTTTTTTAAAGCAAGTAAAACCTCTACAAATGTGGTATT
GGCCCATCTCTATCGGTATCGTAGCATAACCCCTTGGGGCCTCTAAACGGGTCTTGAGGGGTTTTTTGTG
CCCCTCGGGCCGGATTGCTATCTACCGGCATTGGCGCAGAAAAAAATGCCTGATGCGACGCTGCGCGTCT
TATACTCCCACATATGCCAGATTCAGCAACGGATACGGCTTCCCCAACTTGCCCACTTCCATACGTGTCC
TCCTTACCAGAAATTTATCCTTAAGGTCGTCAGCTATCCTGCAGGCGATCTCTCGATTTCGATCAAGACA
TTCCTTTAATGGTCTTTTCTGGACACCACTAGGGGTCAGAAGTAGTTCATCAAACTTTCTTCCCTCCCTA
ATCTCATTGGTTACCTTGGGCTATCGAAACTTAATTAACCAGTCAAGTCAGCTACTTGGCGAGATCGACT
TGTCTGGGTTTCGACTACGCTCAGAATTGCGTCAGTCAAGTTCGATCTGGTCCTTGCTATTGCACCCGTT
CTCCGATTACGAGTTTCATTTAAATCATGTGAGCAAAAGGCCAGCAAAAGGCCAGGAACCGTAAAAAGGC
CGCGTTGCTGGCGTTTTTCCATAGGCTCCGCCCCCCTGACGAGCATCACAAAAATCGACGCTCAAGTCAG
AGGTGGCGAAACCCGACAGGACTATAAAGATACCAGGCGTTTCCCCCTGGAAGCTCCCTCGTGCGCTCTC
CTGTTCCGACCCTGCCGCTTACCGGATACCTGTCCGCCTTTCTCCCTTCGGGAAGCGTGGCGCTTTCTCA
TAGCTCACGCTGTAGGTATCTCAGTTCGGTGTAGGTCGTTCGCTCCAAGCTGGGCTGTGTGCACGAACCC
CCCGTTCAGCCCGACCGCTGCGCCTTATCCGGTAACTATCGTCTTGAGTCCAACCCGGTAAGACACGACT
TATCGCCACTGGCAGCAGCCACTGGTAACAGGATTAGCAGAGCGAGGTATGTAGGCGGTGCTACAGAGTT
CTTGAAGTGGTGGCCTAACTACGGCTACACTAGAAGAACAGTATTTGGTATCTGCGCTCTGCTGAAGCCA
GTTACCTTCGGAAAAAGAGTTGGTAGCTCTTGATCCGGCAAACAAACCACCGCTGGTAGCGGTGGTTTTT
TTGTTTGCAAGCAGCAGATTACGCGCAGAAAAAAAGGATCTCAAGAAGATCCTTTGATCTTTTCTACGGG
GTCTGACGCTCAGTGGAACGAAAACTCACGTTAAGGGATTTTGGTCATGAGATTATCAAAAAGGATCTTC
ACCTAGATCCTTTTAAATTAAAAATGAAGTTTTAAATCAATCTAAAGTATATATGAGTAAACTTGGTCTG
ACAGTTACCAATGCTTAATCAGTGAGGCACCTATCTCAGCGATCTGTCTATTTCGTTCATCCATAGTTGC
ATTTAAATTTCCGAACTCTCCAAGGCCCTCGTCGGAAAATCTTCAAACCTTTCGTCCGATCCATCTTGCA
GGCTACCTCTCGAACGAACTATCGCAAGTCTCTTGGCCGGCCTTGCGCCTTGGCTATTGCTTGGCAGCGC
CTATCGCCAGGTATTACTCCAATCCCGAATATCCGAGATCGGGATCACCCGAGAGAAGTTCAACCTACAT
CCTCAATCCCGATCTATCCGAGATCCGAGGAATATCGAAATCGGGGCGCGCCTGGTGTACCGAGAACGAT
CCTCTCAGTGCGAGTCTCGACGATCCATATCGTTGCTTGGCAGTCAGCCAGTCGGAATCCAGCTTGGGAC
CCAGGAAGTCCAATCGTCAGATATTGTACTCAAGCCTGGTCACGGCAGCGTACCGATCTGTTTAAACCTA
GATATTGATAGTCTGATCGGTCAACGTATAATCGAGTCCTAGCTTTTGCAAACATCTATCAAGAGACAGG
ATCAGCAGGAGGCTTTCGCATGAGTATTCAACATTTCCGTGTCGCCCTTATTCCCTTTTTTGCGGCATTT
TGCCTTCCTGTTTTTGCTCACCCAGAAACGCTGGTGAAAGTAAAAGATGCTGAAGATCAGTTGGGTGCGC
GAGTGGGTTACATCGAACTGGATCTCAACAGCGGTAAGATCCTTGAGAGTTTTCGCCCCGAAGAACGCTT
TCCAATGATGAGCACTTTTAAAGTTCTGCTATGTGGCGCGGTATTATCCCGTATTGACGCCGGGCAAGAG
CAACTCGGTCGCCGCATACACTATTCTCAGAATGACTTGGTTGAGTATTCACCAGTCACAGAAAAGCATC
TTACGGATGGCATGACAGTAAGAGAATTATGCAGTGCTGCCATAACCATGAGTGATAACACTGCGGCCAA
CTTACTTCTGACAACGATTGGAGGACCGAAGGAGCTAACCGCTTTTTTGCACAACATGGGGGATCATGTA
ACTCGCCTTGATCGTTGGGAACCGGAGCTGAATGAAGCCATACCAAACGACGAGCGTGACACCACGATGC
CTGTAGCAATGGCAACAACCTTGCGTAAACTATTAACTGGCGAACTACTTACTCTAGCTTCCCGGCAACA
GTTGATAGACTGGATGGAGGCGGATAAAGTTGCAGGACCACTTCTGCGCTCGGCCCTTCCGGCTGGCTGG
TTTATTGCTGATAAATCTGGAGCCGGTGAGCGTGGGTCTCGCGGTATCATTGCAGCACTGGGGCCAGATG
GTAAGCCCTCCCGTATCGTAGTTATCTACACGACGGGGAGTCAGGCAACTATGGATGAACGAAATAGACA
GATCGCTGAGATAGGTGCCTCACTGATTAAGCATTGGTAACCGATTCTAGGTGCATTGGCGCAGAAAAAA
ATGCCTGATGCGACGCTGCGCGTCTTATACTCCCACATATGCCAGATTCAGCAACGGATACGGCTTCCCC
AACTTGCCCACTTCCATACGTGTCCTCCTTACCAGAAATTTATCCTTAAGATCCCGAATCGTTTAAACTC
GACTCTGGCTCTATCGAATCTCCGTCGTTTCGAGCTTACGCGAACAGCCGTGGCGCTCATTTGCTCGTCG
GGCATCGAATCTCGTCAGCTATCGTCAGCTTACCTTTTTGGCAGCGATCGCGGCTCCCGACATCTTGGAC
CATTAGCTCCACAGGTATCTTCTTCCCTCTAGTGGTCATAACAGCAGCTTCAGCTACCTCTCAATTCAAA
AAACCCCTCAAGACCCGTTTAGAGGCCCCAAGGGGTTATGCTATCAATCGTTGCGTTACACACACAAAAA
ACCAACACACATCCATCTTCGATGGATAGCGATTTTATTATCTAACTGCTGATCGAGTGTAGCCAGATCT
AGTAATCAATTACGGGGTCATTAGTTCATAGCCCATATATGGAGTTCCGCGTTACATAACTTACGGTAAA
TGGCCCGCCTGGCTGACCGCCCAACGACCCCCGCCCATTGACGTCAATAATGACGTATGTTCCCATAGTA
ACGCCAATAGGGACTTTCCATTGACGTCAATGGGTGGAGTATTTACGGTAAACTGCCCACTTGGCAGTAC
ATCAAGTGTATCATATGCCAAGTACGCCCCCTATTGACGTCAATGACGGTAAATGGCCCGCCTGGCATTA
TGCCCAGTACATGACCTTATGGGACTTTCCTACTTGGCAGTACATCTACGTATTAGTCATCGCTATTACC
ATGCTGATGCGGTTTTGGCAGTACATCAATGGGCGTGGATAGCGGTTTGACTCACGGGGATTTCCAAGTC
TCCACCCCATTGACGTCAATGGGAGTTTGTTTTGGCACCAAAATCAACGGGACTTTCCAAAATGTCGTAA
CAACTCCGCCCCATTGACGCAAATGGGCGGTAGGCGTGTACGGTGGGAGGTCTATATAAGCAGAGCTGGT
TTAGTGAACCGTCAGATCAGATCTTTGTCGATCCTACCATCCACTCGACACACCCGCCAGCGGCCGC
Features (pLannotate 1.2.2; 16 found; start..end, strand, type, name):
      5..367     +  CDS            NS7A_SARS2: Experimental evidence at protein level: Swiss-Prot protein existence level 1. Plays a role as antagonist of host tetherin (BST2), disrupting its antiviral effect. Acts by binding to BST2 thereby interfering with its glycosylation. May suppress small interfering RNA (siRNA). May bind to host ITGAL, thereby playing a role in attachment or modulation of leukocytes. From Severe acute respiratory syndrome coronavirus 2 (2019-nCoV) (SARS-CoV-2).
    486..607     -  polyA_signal   SV40 poly(A) signal: SV40 polyadenylation signal
    630..699     -  CDS            large T antigen (fragment): large T antigen from SV40 (simian virus 40)
    722..768     +  terminator     T7 terminator: transcription terminator for bacteriophage T7 RNA polymerase
    798..934     +  terminator     rrnG terminator: transcription terminator from the E. coli ribosomal RNA rrnG operon (Albrechtsen et al., 1991)
    979..1050    +  misc_feature   3' β-globin insulator: insulator downstream of the human β-globin locus (Farrell et al., 2002)
   1276..1864    -  rep_origin     ori: high-copy-number ColE1/pMB1/pBR322/pUC origin of replication
   2036..2100    -  CDS            bla(M) (fragment): β-lactamase lacking the signal sequence; bla(M); allows cytosolic expression of β-lactamase
   2610..3470    +  CDS            AmpR: β-lactamase; bla; confers resistance to ampicillin, carbenicillin, and related antibiotics
   3483..3619    +  terminator     rrnG terminator: transcription terminator from the E. coli ribosomal RNA rrnG operon (Albrechtsen et al., 1991)
   3771..3842    +  misc_feature   5' β-globin insulator: insulator upstream of the human β-globin locus (Farrell et al., 2002)
   3847..3893    -  terminator     T7 terminator: transcription terminator for bacteriophage T7 RNA polymerase
   3911..3959    -  polyA_signal   poly(A) signal: synthetic polyadenylation signal
   4040..4343    +  enhancer       CMV enhancer: human cytomegalovirus immediate early enhancer
   4416..4433    -  promoter       CMV promoter (fragment): human cytomegalovirus (CMV) immediate early promoter
   4496..4547    +  promoter       CMVd2 promoter: truncated human cytomegalovirus (CMV) immediate early promoter that yields moderately reduced expression relative to the full-length promoter
