[The description below was written by a language model from this plasmid's Addgene catalogue record and pLannotate feature annotations shown in this document.]
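Description:
pGBW-m4133154 is a mammalian expression plasmid built on the pTwist_CMV_6 backbone for producing the ORF7a accessory protein of SARS-CoV-2 in transfected cells. It is propagated in E. coli through a high-copy ColE1/pUC-type origin and selected with ampicillin via a full-length β-lactamase (AmpR) gene. The annotation also picks up a short additional β-lactamase fragment, which appears to be a backbone remnant rather than a functional marker. No mammalian selection marker is annotated, so the construct appears suited to transient expression.

The insert is the wild-type ORF7a coding sequence, roughly 360 bp, matching the NCBI reference protein. In the circular map it sits just downstream of the CMV enhancer and CMV promoter elements. One of these is annotated as a truncated CMV variant, while the catalogue simply lists the promoter as CMV. According to the catalogue entry, the backbone supplies a C-terminal TEV protease-cleavable S-tag for detection or affinity capture with optional tag removal. These tag elements are not called out in the feature table, though there is unannotated space between the end of the ORF and the SV40 polyadenylation signal that terminates the transcript. The expression unit is flanked by 5' and 3' β-globin insulator elements. T7 and rrnG terminators and a synthetic poly(A) signal are also present, and these presumably shield the cassette from read-through transcription originating elsewhere in the plasmid.

ORF7a is described as an antagonist of host tetherin (BST2) that interferes with its glycosylation. The plasmid is therefore suited to studies of ORF7a function, localisation and host-protein interactions in mammalian cells.
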