Addgene plasmid #152397: pGBW-m4133154
Purpose: Mammalian expression plasmid for SARS-CoV-2 ORF7a protein
Depositing lab: Ginkgo Bioworks & Benjie Chen. Depositing organization: Ginkgo Bioworks.
Backbone
  Vector backbone: pTwist_CMV_6
  Backbone size w/o insert (bp): 4180
  Vector type: Mammalian Expression
Growth in bacteria
  Bacterial resistance: Ampicillin, 100 μg/mL
  Growth temperature: 37°C
  Growth strain: DH5alpha
  Copy number: High Copy
Gene/Insert
  Gene/Insert name: SARS-CoV-2 ORF7a protein
  Species: Severe acute respiratory syndrome coronavirus 2
  Insert size (bp): 359
  Mutation: wt
  Entrez Gene: ORF7a (a.k.a. GU280_gp07)
  Promoter: CMV
  Tag / fusion protein: Cleavable TEV;S-tag (C terminal on backbone)
  Cloning method: Unknown
Resource information
  A portion of this plasmid was derived from a plasmid made by: GinkgoBioworks
Depositor comments: NCBI reference sequence: YP_009724395.1
How to cite: pGBW-m4133154 was a gift from Ginkgo Bioworks & Benjie Chen (Addgene plasmid # 152397 ; http://n2t.net/addgene:152397 ; RRID:Addgene_152397)
